Addgene plasmid #109875: pHH0103_TCEB1_POZ
Purpose: Protein expression and purification of TCEB1_POZ
Depositing lab: Sachdev Sidhu. Depositing organization: University of Toronto. Publication: Large-scale survey and database of high affinity ligands for peptide recognition modules. Teyra J, Kelil A, Jain S, Helmy M, Jajodia R, Hooda Y, Gu J, D'Cruz AA, Nicholson SE, Min J, Sudol M, Kim PM, Bader GD, Sidhu SS. Mol Syst Biol. 2020 Dec;16(12):e9310. doi: 10.15252/msb.20199310. PubMed 33438817.
Backbone
  Vector backbone: pHH0103
  Vector type: Bacterial Expression
Growth in bacteria
  Bacterial resistance: Ampicillin, 100 μg/mL
  Growth temperature: 37°C
  Growth strain: DH5alpha
  Copy number: Low Copy
Gene/Insert
  Gene/Insert name: TCEB1_POZ
  Species: H. sapiens (human)
  Entrez Gene: ELOC (a.k.a. SIII, TCEB1)
  Cloning method: Restriction Enzyme; 5′ cloning site Sfi1 (unknown if destroyed); 3′ cloning site Not1 (unknown if destroyed)
Terms and licenses: Academic/Nonprofit Terms; Industry Terms: Not Available to Industry
How to cite: pHH0103_TCEB1_POZ was a gift from Sachdev Sidhu (Addgene plasmid # 109875 ; http://n2t.net/addgene:109875 ; RRID:Addgene_109875)
