[The description below was written by a language model from this plasmid's Addgene catalogue record and pLannotate feature annotations shown in this document.]
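Description:
pHH0103_TCEB1_POZ is a 7,062 bp bacterial expression plasmid built on the pHH0103 backbone for producing and purifying the POZ (BTB-like) domain of human TCEB1, now known as ELOC or elongin C. It is propagated in E. coli under ampicillin selection (β-lactamase driven by its own promoter) and replicates from a ColE1/pBR322-type origin. The catalogue lists it as low copy. The annotation shows a bom region and only fragments of rop, which are interrupted by an f1 phage origin. Fragments of M13 gene III, a tetracycline resistance gene and a tet promoter are also detected. These are probably leftovers from a phagemid-type parent vector rather than functional parts, and the gene III fragments lie downstream of the terminator.

The expression cassette is driven by the strong hybrid tac promoter with an adjacent lac operator. A plasmid-borne lacI gene under the lacIq promoter supplies high levels of repressor, so transcription stays off until it is induced with IPTG. The open reading frame begins with a 6xHis tag, followed by Schistosoma japonicum glutathione S-transferase and then the ELOC segment, which was cloned between SfiI and NotI sites. The fd phage central terminator follows. The annotation tool matched the insert to the bovine ELOC entry, presumably because the protein is highly conserved, but the catalogue gives the species as human. Elongin C acts as an adapter in the elongin BC complex, linking BC-box proteins such as VHL and SOCS-box family members to cullin-based E3 ubiquitin ligases. The His-GST fusion allows affinity purification on nickel or glutathione resins. The associated publication is a large-scale survey of high-affinity ligands for peptide recognition modules, which suggests the purified domain served as a target in that kind of screen.
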