Features (pLannotate 1.2.2; 21 found; start..end, strand, type, name):
      1..29      +  promoter       tac promoter: strong E. coli promoter; hybrid between the trp and lac UV5 promoters
     37..53      +  protein_bind   lac operator: The lac repressor binds to the lac operator to inhibit transcription in E. coli. This inhibition can be relieved by adding lactose or isopropyl-β-D-thiogalactopyranoside (IPTG). lac repressor encoded by lacI
    138..155     +  CDS            6xHis: 6xHis affinity tag
    171..824     +  CDS            GST26_SCHJA: Experimental evidence at protein level: Swiss-Prot protein existence level 1. GST isoenzymes appear to play a central role in the parasite detoxification system. Other functions are also suspected including a role in increasing the solubility of haematin in the parasite gut. From Schistosoma japonicum (Blood fluke).
    906..1241    +  CDS            ELOC (sequence partly withheld): ELOC_BOVIN - Also known as TCEB1. Experimental evidence at protein level: Swiss-Prot protein existence level 1. The elongin BC complex seems to be involved as an adapter protein in the proteasomal degradation of target proteins via different E3 ubiquitin ligase complexes, including the von Hippel-Lindau ubiquitination complex CBC(VHL). By binding to BC-box motifs it seems to link target recruitment subunits, like VHL and members of the SOCS box family, to Cullin/RBX1 modules that activate E2 ubiquitination enzymes. From Bos taurus (Bovine).
   1257..1304    +  terminator     fd terminator (sequence withheld): central terminator from bacteriophage fd (Otsuka and Kunisawa, 1982)
   1309..1521    +  CDS            M13 gene III (fragment) (sequence partly withheld): pIII; III; minor coat protein
   1536..2006    +  CDS            M13 gene III (fragment) (sequence partly withheld): pIII; III; minor coat protein
   2028..2098    +  CDS            TcR (fragment): tetracycline efflux protein; tet; confers resistance to tetracycline
   2340..2720    -  CDS            YPB1_ECOLX: Protein predicted: Swiss-Prot protein existence level 4. From Escherichia coli.
   2737..2888    +  CDS            rop (fragment): Rop protein, which maintains plasmids at low copy number; rop
   2924..3352    -  rep_origin     f1 ori (sequence partly withheld): f1 bacteriophage origin of replication; arrow indicates direction of (+) strand synthesis
   3361..3400    +  CDS            rop (fragment): Rop protein, which maintains plasmids at low copy number; rop
   3502..3642    +  misc_feature   bom: basis of mobility region from pBR322
   3828..4415    -  rep_origin     ori: high-copy-number ColE1/pMB1/pBR322/pUC origin of replication
   4586..5446    -  CDS            AmpR: β-lactamase; bla; confers resistance to ampicillin, carbenicillin, and related antibiotics
   5447..5551    -  promoter       AmpR promoter: bla
   5660..5737    +  promoter       lacIq promoter: lacI (mutant); In the lacIq allele, a single base change in the promoter boosts expression of the lacI gene about 10-fold.
   5738..6820    +  CDS            lacI: lac repressor; lacI; The lac repressor binds to the lac operator to inhibit transcription in E. coli. This inhibition can be relieved by adding lactose or isopropyl-β-D-thiogalactopyranoside (IPTG).
   6833..6854    +  protein_bind   CAP binding site: CAP binding activates transcription in the presence of cAMP. E. coli catabolite activator protein
   6873..6890    +  promoter       tet promoter (fragment): E. coli promoter for tetracycline efflux protein gene
>Addgene plasmid #109875 | pHH0103_TCEB1_POZ | addgene full sequence | sequence record 214911 | Addgene NGS Result
TTGACAATTAATCATCGGCTCGTATAATGTGTGGAATTGTGAGCGGATAACAATTTCACACAGGAAACAG
CCAGTCCGTTTAGGTGTTTTCACGAGCACTTCACCAACAAGGACCATAGATTATGAAAATCGAAGAACAC
CATCACCATCACCATTCCAGCGGTAAGCTTATGTCCCCTATACTAGGTTATTGGAAAATTAAGGGCCTTG
TGCAACCCACTCGACTTCTTTTGGAATATCTTGAAGAAAAATATGAAGAGCATTTGTATGAGCGCGATGA
AGGTGATAAATGGCGAAACAAAAAGTTTGAATTGGGTTTGGAGTTTCCCAATCTTCCTTATTATATTGAT
GGTGATGTTAAATTAACACAGTCTATGGCCATCATACGTTATATAGCTGACAAGCACAACATGTTGGGTG
GTTGTCCAAAAGAGCGTGCAGAGATTTCAATGCTTGAAGGAGCGGTTTTGGATATTAGATACGGTGTTTC
GAGAATTGCATATAGTAAAGACTTTGAAACTCTCAAAGTTGATTTTCTTAGCAAGCTACCTGAAATGCTG
AAAATGTTCGAAGATCGTTTATGTCATAAAACATATTTAAATGGTGATCATGTAACCCATCCTGACTTCA
TGTTGTATGACGCTCTTGATGTTGTTTTATACATGGACCCAATGTGCCTGGATGCGTTCCCAAAATTAGT
TTGTTTTAAAAAACGTATTGAAGCTATCCCACAAATTGATAAGTACTTGAAATCCAGCAAGTATATAGCA
TGGCCTTTGCAGGGCTGGCAAGCCACGTTTGGTGGTGGCGACCATCCTCCAAAATCGGATCTGGAAGTTC
TGTTCCAGGGGCCCCTGTCCAGCGGTCTGGTTCCGCGTGGTTCCGGTACCGCGGCCCAGCCGGCCATGGA
TGGCGAAGAAAAAACCTATGGCGGTTGCGAAGGTCCGGATGCA
[288 nt withheld, positions 954-1241]
GCGGCCGCATA
[142 nt withheld, positions 1253-1394]
C
[98 nt withheld, positions 1396-1493]
AGTTTGTACTGGTGACGAAACTCAGTGTCTAGCTAGAGTGGC
[149 nt withheld, positions 1536-1684]
T
[41 nt withheld, positions 1686-1726]
T
[62 nt withheld, positions 1728-1789]
A
[35 nt withheld, positions 1791-1825]
CCTCCCTCAATCGGTTGAATGTCGCCCTTTTGTCTTTGGCGCTGGTAAACCATATGAA
[86 nt withheld, positions 1884-1969]
T
[54 nt withheld, positions 1971-2024]
CTAGCGCCGCCCTATACCTTGTCTGCCTCCCCGCGTTGCGTCGCGGTGCATGGAGCCGGGCCACCTCGAC
CTGAATGGAAGCCGGCGGCACCTCGCTAACGGATTCACCACTCCAAGAATTGGAGCCAATCAATTCTTGC
GGAGAACTGTGAATGCGCAAACCAACCCTTGGCAGAACATATCCATCGCGTCCGCCATCTCCAGCAGCCG
CACGCGGCGCATCTCGGGCAGCGTTGGGTCCTGGCCACGGGTGCGCATGATCGTGCTCCTGTCGTTGAGG
ACCCGGCTAGGCTGGCGGGGTTGCCTTACTGGTTAGCAGAATGAATCACCGATACGCGAGCGAACGTGAA
GCGACTGCTGCTGCAAAACGTCTGCGACCTGAGCAACAACATGAATGGTCTTCGGTTTCCGTGTTTCGTA
AAGTCTGGAAACGCGGAAGTCAGCGCCCTGCACCATTATGTTCCGGATCTGCATCGCAGGATGCTGCTGG
CTACCCTGTGGAACACCTACATCTGTATTAACGAAGCGCTGGCATTGACCCTGAGTGATTTTTCTCTGGT
CCCGCCGCATCCATACCGCCAGTTGTTTACCCTCACAACGTTCCAGTAACCGGGCATGTTCATCATCAGT
AACCCGTATCGTGAGCATCCTCTCTCGTTTCATCGGTATCATTACCCCCATGAACAGAAATCCCCCTTAC
ACGGAGGCATCAGTGACCAAACAGGAAAAAACCGCCCTTAACATGGCCCGCTTTATCAGAAGCCAGACAT
TAACGCTTCTGGAGAAACTCAACGAGCTGGACGCGGATGAACAGGCAGACATCTGTGAATCGCTTCACGA
CCACGCTGATGAGCTTTACCGCAGGATCCGCGAAATTGTAAGCGTTAATATTTTGTTAAAATTCGCGTTA
AATTTTTGTTAAATCAGCTCATTTTTTAACCAATAGGCCGAAATCGGCAAAATCCCTTATAAATCAAAAG
AATAGACCGAGATAGGGT
[37 nt withheld, positions 3023-3059]
AAAGAACGTGGACTCCAACGTCAAAGG
[49 nt withheld, positions 3087-3135]
T
[91 nt withheld, positions 3137-3227]
G
[124 nt withheld, positions 3229-3352]
CGCGGATCCTGCCTCGCGCGTTTCGGTGATGACGGTGAAAACCTCTGACACATGCAGCTCCCGGAGACGG
TCACAGCTTGTCTGTAAGCGGATGCCGGGAGCAGACAAGCCCGTCAGGGCGCGTCAGCGGGTGTTGGCGG
GTGTCGGGGCGCAGCCATGACCCAGTCACGTAGCGATAGCGGAGTGTATACTGGCTTAACTATGCGGCAT
CAGAGCAGATTGTACTGAGAGTGCACCATATGCGGTGTGAAATACCGCACAGATGCGTAAGGAGAAAATA
CCGCATCAGGCGCTCTTCCGCTTCCTCGCTCACTGACTCGCTGCGCTCGGTCGTTCGGCTGCGGCGAGCG
GTATCAGCTCACTCAAAGGCGGTAATACGGTTATCCACAGAATCAGGGGATAACGCAGGAAAGAACATGT
GAGCAAAAGGCCAGCAAAAGGCCAGGAACCGTAAAAAGGCCGCGTTGCTGGCGTTTTTCCATAGGCTCCG
CCCCCCTGACGAGCATCACAAAAATCGACGCTCAAGTCAGAGGTGGCGAAACCCGACAGGACTATAAAGA
TACCAGGGTTTCCCCCTGGAAGCTCCCTCGTGCGCTCTCCTGTTCCGACCCTGCCGCTTACCGGATACCT
GTCCGCCTTTCTCCCTTCGGGAAGCGTGGCGCTTTCTCATAGCTCACGCTGTAGGTATCTCAGTTCGGTG
TAGGTCGTTCGCTCCAAGCTGGGCTGTGTGCACGAACCCCCCGTTCAGCCCGACCGCTGCGCCTTATCCG
GTAACTATCGTCTTGAGTCCAACCCGGTAAGACACGACTTATCGCCACTGGCAGCAGCCACTGGTAACAG
GATTAGCAGAGCGAGGTATGTAGGCGGTGCTACAGAGTTCTTGAAGTGGTGGCCTAACTACGGCTACACT
AGAAGGACAGTATTTGGTATCTGCGCTCTGCTGAAGCCAGTTACCTTCGGAAAAAGAGTTGGTAGCTCTT
GATCCGGCAAACAAACCACCGCTGGTAGCGGTGGTTTTTTTGTTTGCAAGCAGCAGATTACGCGCAGAAA
AAAAGGATCTCAAGAAGATCCTTTGATCTTTTCTACGGGGTCTGACGCTCAGTGGAACGAAAACTCACGT
TAAGGGATTTTGGTCATGAGATTATCAAAAAGGATCTTCACCTAGATCCTTTTAAATTAAAAATGAAGTT
TTAAATCAATCTAAAGTATATATGAGTAAACTTGGTCTGACAGTTACCAATGCTTAATCAGTGAGGCACC
TATCTCAGCGATCTGTCTATTTCGTTCATCCATAGTTGCCTGACTCCCCGTCGTGTAGATAACTACGATA
CGGGAGGGCTTACCATCTGGCCCCAGTGCTGCAATGATACCGCGAGACCCACGCTCACCGGCTCCAGATT
TATCAGCAATAAACCAGCCAGCCGGAAGGGCCGAGCGCAGAAGTGGTCCTGCAACTTTATCCGCCTCCAT
CCAGTCTATTAATTGTTGCCGGGAAGCTAGAGTAAGTAGTTCGCCAGTTAATAGTTTGCGCAACGTTGTT
GCCATTGCTGCAGGCATCGTGGTGTCACGCTCGTCGTTTGGTATGGCTTCATTCAGCTCCGGTTCCCAAC
GATCAAGGCGAGTTACATGATCCCCCATGTTGTGCAAAAAAGCGGTTAGCTCCTTCGGTCCTCCGATCGT
TGTCAGAAGTAAGTTGGCCGCAGTGTTATCACTCATGGTTATGGCAGCACTGCATAATTCTCTTACTGTC
ATGCCATCCGTAAGATGCTTTTCTGTGACTGGTGAGTACTCAACCAAGTCATTCTGAGAATAGTGTATGC
GGCGACCGAGTTGCTCTTGCCCGGCGTCAACACGGGATAATACCGCGCCACATAGCAGAACTTTAAAAGT
GCTCATCATTGGAAAACGTTCTTCGGGGCGAAAACTCTCAAGGATCTTACCGCTGTTGAGATCCAGTTCG
ATGTAACCCACTCGTGCACCCAACTGATCTTCAGCATCTTTTACTTTCACCAGCGTTTCTGGGTGAGCAA
AAACAGGAAGGCAAAATGCCGCAAAAAAGGGAATAAGGGCGACACGGAAATGTTGAATACTCATACTCTT
CCTTTTTCAATATTATTGAAGCATTTATCAGGGTTATTGTCTCATGAGCGGATACATATTTGAATGTATT
TAGAAAAATAAACAAATAGGGGTTCCGCGCACATTTCCCCGAAAAGTGCCACCTGACGTCTAAGAAACCA
TTATTATCATGACATTAACCTATAAAAATAGGCGTATCACGAGGCCCTTTCGTCTTCAAGAATTCCCGAC
ACCATCGAATGGTGCAAAACCTTTCGCGGTATGGCATGATAGCGCCCGGAAGAGAGTCAATTCAGGGTGG
TGAATGTGAAACCAGTAACGTTATACGATGTCGCAGAGTATGCCGGTGTCTCTTATCAGACCGTTTCCCG
CGTGGTGAACCAGGCCAGCCACGTTTCTGCGAAAACGCGGGAAAAAGTGGAAGCGGCGATGGCGGAGCTG
AATTACATTCCCAACCGCGTGGCACAACAACTGGCGGGCAAACAGTCGTTGCTGATTGGCGTTGCCACCT
CCAGTCTGGCCCTGCACGCGCCGTCGCAAATTGTCGCGGCGATTAAATCTCGCGCCGATCAACTGGGTGC
CAGCGTGGTGGTGTCGATGGTAGAACGAAGCGGCGTCGAAGCCTGTAAAGCGGCGGTGCACAATCTTCTC
GCGCAACGCGTCAGTGGGCTGATCATTAACTATCCGCTGGATGACCAGGATGCCATTGCTGTGGAAGCTG
CCTGCACTAATGTTCCGGCGTTATTTCTTGATGTCTCTGACCAGACACCCATCAACAGTATTATTTTCTC
CCATGAAGACGGTACGCGACTGGGCGTGGAGCATCTGGTCGCATTGGGTCACCAGCAAATCGCGCTGTTA
GCGGGCCCATTAAGTTCTGTCTCGGCGCGTCTGCGTCTGGCTGGCTGGCATAAATATCTCACTCGCAATC
AAATTCAGCCGATAGCGGAACGGGAAGGCGACTGGAGTGCCATGTCCGGTTTTCAACAAACCATGCAAAT
GCTGAATGAGGGCATCGTTCCCACTGCGATGCTGGTTGCCAACGATCAGATGGCGCTGGGCGCAATGCGC
GCCATTACCGAGTCCGGGCTGCGCGTTGGTGCGGATATCTCGGTAGTGGGATACGACGATACCGAAGACA
GCTCATGTTATATCCCGCCGTTAACCACCATCAAACAGGATTTTCGCCTGCTGGGGCAAACCAGCGTGGA
CCGCTTGCTGCAACTCTCTCAGGGCCAGGCGGTGAAGGGCAATCAGCTGTTGCCCGTCTCACTGGTGAAA
AGAAAAACCACCCTGGCGCCCAATACGCAAACCGCCTCTCCCCGCGCGTTGGCCGATTCATTAATGCAGC
TGGCACGACAGGTTTCCCGACTGGAAAGCGGGCAGTGAGCGCAACGCAATTAATGTAAGTTAGCTCACTC
ATTAGGCACAATTCTCATGTTTGACAGCTTATCATCGACTGCACGGTGCACCAATGCTTCTGGCGTCAGG
CAGCCATCGGAAGCTGTGGTATGGCTGTGCAGGTCGTAAATCACTGCATAATTCGTGTCGCTCAAGGCGC
ACTCCCGTTCTGGATAATGTTTTTTGCGCCGACATCATAACGGTTCTGGCAAATATTCTGAAATGAGCTG
