>Addgene plasmid #109875 | pHH0103_TCEB1_POZ | depositor partial sequence | sequence record 206827 | pHH0103_TCEB1_POZ sequence 357 bps
GGCCCAGCCGGCCATGGATGGCGAAGAAAAAACCTATGGCGGTTGCGAAGGTCCGGATGCA
[288 nt withheld, positions 62-349]
GCGGCCGC
